>Addgene plasmid #163730 | pJH726_pJH_LldR_PlldR-sfGFP.15TAG | addgene full sequence | sequence record 323495 | Addgene NGS Result
TCCGCTCATGAGACAATAACCCTGATAAATGCTTCAATAATATTGAAAAAGGAAGAGTATGAGTATTCAA
CATTTCCGTGTCGCCCTTATTCCCTTTTTTGCGGCATTTTGCCTTCCTGTTTTTGCTCACCCAGAAACGC
TGGTGAAAGTAAAAGATGCTGAAGATCAGTTGGGTGCACGAGTGGGTTACATCGAACTGGATCTCAACAG
CGGTAAGATCCTTGAGAGTTTTCGCCCCGAAGAACGTTTTCCAATGATGAGCACTTTTAAAGTTCTGCTA
TGTGGCGCGGTATTATCCCGTATTGACGCCGGGCAAGAGCAACTCGGTCGCCGCATACACTATTCTCAGA
ATGACTTGGTTGAGTACTCACCAGTCACAGAAAAGCATCTTACGGATGGCATGACAGTAAGAGAATTATG
CAGTGCTGCCATAACCATGAGTGATAACACTGCGGCCAACTTACTTCTGACAACGATCGGAGGACCGAAG
GAGCTAACCGCTTTTTTGCACAACATGGGGGATCATGTAACTCGCCTTGATCGTTGGGAACCGGAGCTGA
ATGAAGCCATACCAAACGACGAGCGTGACACCACGATGCCTGTAGCAATGGCAACAACGTTGCGCAAACT
ATTAACTGGCGAACTACTTACTCTAGCTTCCCGGCAACAATTAATAGACTGGATGGAGGCGGATAAAGTT
GCAGGACCACTTCTGCGCTCGGCCCTTCCGGCTGGCTGGTTTATTGCTGATAAATCTGGAGCCGGTGAGC
GTGGGTCTCGCGGTATCATTGCAGCACTGGGGCCAGATGGTAAGCCCTCCCGTATCGTAGTTATCTACAC
GACGGGGAGTCAGGCAACTATGGATGAACGAAATAGACAGATCGCTGAGATAGGTGCCTCACTGATTAAG
CATTGGTAACTGTCAGACCAAGTTTACTCATATATACTTTAGATTGATTTAAAACTTCATTTTTAATTTA
AAAGGATCTAGGTGAAGATCCTTTTTGATAATCTCATGACCAAAATCCCTTAACGTGGGTTTTCGTTCCA
CTGAGCGTCAGACCCCGTAGAAAAGATCAAAGGATCATCTTGAGATCCTTTTTTTCTGCGCGTAATCTGC
TGCTTGCAAACAAAAAAACCACCGCTACCAGCGGTGGTTTGTTTGCCGGATCAAGAGCTACCAACTCTTT
TTCCGAAGGTAACTGGCTTCAGCAGAGCGCAGATACCAAATACTGTTCTTCTAGTGTAGCCGTAGTTAGG
CCACCACTTCAAGAACTCTGTAGCACCGCCTACATACCTCGCTCTGCTAATCCTGTTACCAGTGGCTGCT
GCCAGTGGCGATAAGTCGTGTCTTACCGGGTTGGACTCAAGACGATAGTTACCGGATAAGGCGCAGCGGT
CGGGCTGAACGGGGGGTTCGTGCACACAGCCCAGCTTGGAGCGAACGACCTACACCGAACTGAGATACCT
ACAGCGTGAGCTATGAGAAAGCGCCACGCTTCCCGAAGGGAGAAAGGCGGACAGGTATCCGGTAAGCGGC
AGGGTCGGAACAGGAGAGCGCACGAGGGAGCTTCCAGGGGGAAACGCCTGGTATCTTTATAGTCCTGTCG
GGTTTCGCCACCTCTGACTTGAGCGTCGATTTTTGTGATGCTCGTCAGGGGGGCGGAGCCTATGGAAAAA
CGCCAGCAACGCGGCCTTTTTACGGTTCCTGGCCTTTTGCTGGCCTTTTGCTCATGGCTGTTTTGGCGGA
TGAGAGAAGATTTTCAGCCTGATACAGATTAAATCAGAACGCAGAAGCGGTCTGATAAAACAGAATTTGC
CTGGCGGCAGTAGCGCGGTGGTCCCACCTGACCCCATGCCGAACTCAGAAGTGAAACGCCGTAGCGCCGA
TGGTAGTGTGGGGTCTCCCCATGCGAGAGTAGGGAACTGCCAGGCATCAAATAAAACGAAAGGCTCAGTC
GAAAGACTGGGCCTTTCGTTTTATCTGTTGTTTGTCGGTGAACGCTCTCCTGAGTAGGACAAATCCGCCG
GGAGCGGATTTGAACGTTGCGAAGCAACGGCCCGGAGGGTGGCGGGCAGGACGCCCGCCATAAACTGCCA
GGCATCAAATTAAGCAGAAGGCCATCCTGACGGATGGCCTTTTTGCGTTTCTACAAACTCTGCTAGCAAG
TAAGGCCGACCAACAACCTAAGGGCAATTCTCTGATGAGGATTGCCCTTTTCTTTACCAGACATCTCCCC
CCACAAGAATTGGCCCTACCAATTCTTCGCTTATCTGACCTCTGGTTCACAATTTCCCAATTAAAACTCA
CATCAATGTTGCCAATACATAACATTTAGTTAACCATTCATTGTCATTATCCCTACACAACACAATTGGC
AGTGCCACTTTTACACAACGTGTGACAAGGAGATGAGCAACAGACTCATTACACGATGTGCGTGGACTCC
CATTTAACTTTAAGAAGGAGATATACATATGCGTAAAGGTGAAGAATAGTTCACCGGTGTTGTTCCGATC
TAGGTTGAATAGGACGGTGACGTTAACGGTCACAAATTCTCTGTTCGTGGTGAAGGTGAAGGTGACGCTA
CCAACGGTAAATAGACCTAGAAATTCATCTGCACCACCGGTAAATAGCCGGTTCCGTGGCCGACCTAGGT
TACCACCTAGACCTACGGTGTTCAGTGCTTCGCTCGTTACCCGGACCACATGAAACAGCACGACTTCTTC
AAATCTGCTATGCCGGAAGGTTACGTTCAGGAACGTACCATCTCTTTCAAAGACGACGGTACCTACAAAA
CCCGTGCTGAAGTTAAATTCGAAGGTGACACCTAGGTTAACCGTATCGAATAGAAAGGTATCGACTTCAA
AGAAGACGGTAACATCTAGGGTCACAAATAGGAATACAACTTCAACTCTCACAACGTTTACATCACCGCT
GACAAACAGAAAAACGGTATCAAAGCTAACTTCAAAATCCGTCACAACGTTGAAGACGGTTCTGTTCAGT
AGGCTGACCACTACCAGCAGAACACCCCGATCGGTGACGGTCCGGTTTAGTAGCCGGACAACCACTACCT
GTCTACCCAGTCTGTTCTGTCTAAAGACCCGAACGAAAAACGTGACCACATGGTTCTGCTGGAATTCGTT
ACCGCTGCTGGTATCACCCACGGTATGGACGAACTGTACAAAGATGCATGCCAGTTCTAACATAACCCTA
ATGAGTGAGCTAACTTACATTAATTGCGTTGCGCCTTAATTAACGGCACTCCTCAGCAAATATAATGACC
CTCTTGATAACCCAAGAGGGCATTTTTTAATGCCCATGGCGTTTACCACAGCTAACACCACGTCGTCCCT
ATCTGCTGCCCTAGGTCTATGAGTGGTTGCTGGATAACTTTACGGGCATGCATAAGGCTCGTAGGCTATA
TTCAGGGAGACCACAACGGTTTCCCTCTACAAATAATTTTGTTTAACTTTGAAATAAGGAGGTAATACAA
ATGATTGTTTTACCCAGACGCCTGTCAGACGAGGTTGCCGATCGTGTGCGGGCGCTGATTGATGAAAAAA
ACCTGGAAGCGGGCATGAAGTTGCCCGCTGAGCGCCAACTGGCGATGCAACTCGGCGTATCACGTAATTC
ACTGCGCGAGGCGCTGGCAAAACTGGTGAGTGAAGGCGTGCTGCTCAGTCGACGCGGCGGCGGGACGTTT
ATTCGCTGGCGTCATGACACATGGTCGGAGCAAAACATCGTCCAGCCGCTAAAAACACTGATGGCCGATG
ATCCGGATTACAGTTTCGATATTCTGGAAGCCCGCTACGCCATTGAAGCCAGCACCGCATGGCATGCGGC
AATGCGCGCCACACCTGGCGACAAAGAAAAGATTCAGCTTTGCTTTGAAGCAACGCTAAGTGAAGACCCG
GATATCGCCTCACAAGCGGACGTTCGTTTTCATCTGGCGATTGCCGAAGCCTCACATAACATCGTGCTGC
TGCAAACCATGCGCGGTTTCTTCGATGTCCTGCAATCCTCAGTGAAGCATAGCCGTCAGCGGATGTATCT
GGTGCCACCGGTTTTTTCACAACTGACCGAACAACATCAGGCTGTCATTGACGCCATTTTTGCCGGTGAT
GCTGACGGGGCGCGTAAAGCAATGATGGCGCACCTTAGTTTTGTTCACACCACCATGAAACGATTCGATG
AAGATCAGGCTCGCCACGCACGGATTACCCGCCTGCCCGGTGAGCATAATGAGCATTCGAGGGAGAAAAA
CGCATAATAAGCGACTAAAAAATTGAATGTAGGAAACCAACATGCCAGTTCGAGCAATAACTAGCATAAC
CCCTTGGGGCCTCTAAACGGGTCTTGAGGGGTTTTTTGCTGAAACCTCAGGCATTTGAGAAGCACACGGT
CACACT
Features (pLannotate 1.2.2; 11 found; start..end, strand, type, name):
      1..58      +  promoter       AmpR promoter (fragment): bla
     59..919     +  CDS            AmpR: β-lactamase; bla; confers resistance to ampicillin, carbenicillin, and related antibiotics
   1090..1678    +  rep_origin     ori: high-copy-number ColE1/pMB1/pBR322/pUC origin of replication
   1819..1934    +  ncRNA          5S rRNA: Accession: RF00001 - 5S ribosomal RNA
   1938..2024    +  terminator     rrnB T1 terminator: Escherichia coli rrnB; transcription terminator T1 from the E. coli rrnB gene
   2116..2143    +  terminator     rrnB T2 terminator: transcription terminator T2 from the E. coli rrnB gene
   2453..2471    +  RBS            RBS (fragment): efficient ribosome binding site from bacteriophage T7 gene 10 (Olins and Rangwala, 1989)
   2479..3192    +  CDS            Superfolder GFP: Superfolder GFP is a basic (constitutively fluorescent) green fluorescent protein published in 2005, derived from Aequorea victoria. It is reported to be a very rapidly-maturing weak dimer.
   3221..3242    -  protein_bind   CAP binding site: CAP binding activates transcription in the presence of cAMP. E. coli catabolite activator protein
   3501..4274    +  CDS            lldR: LLDR_ECOLI - Also known as lctR. Experimental evidence at transcript level: Swiss-Prot protein existence level 2. May be a regulatory protein for the LCT genes. From Escherichia coli (strain K12).
   4331..4378    +  terminator     T7 terminator: transcription terminator for bacteriophage T7 RNA polymerase
