[The description below was written by a language model from this plasmid's Addgene catalogue record and pLannotate feature annotations shown in this document.]
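Description:
pJH726_pJH_LldR_PlldR-sfGFP.15TAG is a 4.4 kb bacterial expression plasmid built on a pBR322-type backbone. It is propagated in E. coli through a high-copy ColE1/pMB1-family origin and selected with ampicillin via the bla β-lactamase gene and its promoter. It was assembled by Gibson cloning, and its insert is described as synthetic.

The payload is a lactate-responsive reporter circuit. The plasmid carries the E. coli lldR gene, encoding the transcriptional regulator of the lactate utilisation genes, followed by a T7 terminator. It also carries a superfolder GFP coding sequence preceded by a ribosome binding site derived from phage T7 gene 10. According to the plasmid name and stated purpose, sfGFP is driven by the LldR-controlled PlldR promoter, although this promoter is not annotated in the feature table; it presumably lies in the unannotated stretch between the rrnB T1/T2 terminators and the RBS, where those terminators would insulate the reporter from upstream read-through. The promoter driving lldR is likewise not annotated, though a CAP binding site lies between the two coding sequences.

The distinctive feature is that the first fifteen leucine codons of the GFP gene are replaced with amber (TAG) stop codons. Full-length fluorescent protein can therefore be made only when an amber suppressor tRNA is supplied, which this plasmid does not itself appear to encode. Requiring both lactate-induced transcription and suppression for output fits the associated work, which uses suppressor tRNA-mediated feedforward control to eliminate leaky gene expression in bacteria.
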