Addgene plasmid #163730: pJH726_pJH_LldR_PlldR-sfGFP.15TAG
Purpose: Lactate-inducible expression of green fluorescent protein encoding fifteen amber codons
Depositing lab: Matthew Bennett. Depositing organization: Rice University. Publication: A suppressor tRNA-mediated feedforward loop eliminates leaky gene expression in bacteria. Ho JML, Miller CA, Parks SE, Mattia JR, Bennett MR. Nucleic Acids Res. 2021 Mar 18;49(5):e25. doi: 10.1093/nar/gkaa1179. PubMed 33290521.
Backbone
  Vector backbone: pBR322
  Vector type: Bacterial Expression
Growth in bacteria
  Bacterial resistance: Ampicillin, 100 μg/mL
  Growth temperature: 37°C
  Growth strain: NEB Stable
  Copy number: High Copy
Gene/Insert
  Gene/Insert name: lldr gfp.15TAG
  Species: Synthetic
  Mutation: gfp with first 15 leucine codons mutated to amber
  Cloning method: Gibson Cloning
Terms and licenses: Academic/Nonprofit Terms; Industry Terms: Not Available to Industry
How to cite: pJH726_pJH_LldR_PlldR-sfGFP.15TAG was a gift from Matthew Bennett (Addgene plasmid # 163730 ; http://n2t.net/addgene:163730 ; RRID:Addgene_163730)
