>Addgene plasmid #163730 | pJH726_pJH_LldR_PlldR-sfGFP.15TAG | depositor partial sequence | sequence record 317469 | PlldR-sfGFP.15TAG
GCCAGGCATCAAATTAAGCAGAAGGCCATCCTGACGGATGGCCTTTTTGCGTTTCTACAAACTCTGCTAG
CAAGTAAGGCCGACCAACAACCTAAGGGCAATTCTCTGATGAGGATTGCCCTTTTCTTTACCAGACATCT
CCCCCCACAAGAATTGGCCCTACCAATTCTTCGCTTATCTGACCTCTGGTTCACAATTTCCCAATTAAAA
CTCACATCAATGTTGCCAATACATAACATTTAGTTAACCATTCATTGTCATTATCCCTACACAACACAAT
TGGCAGTGCCACTTTTACACAACGTGTGACAAGGAGATGAGCAACAGACTCATTACACGATGTGCGTGGA
CTCCCATTTAACTTTAAGAAGGAGATATACATATGCGTAAAGGTGAAGAATAGTTCACCGGTGTTGTTCC
GATCTAGGTTGAATAGGACGGTGACGTTAACGGTCACAAATTCTCTGTTCGTGGTGAAGGTGAAGGTGAC
GCTACCAACGGTAAATAGACCTAGAAATTCATCTGCACCACCGGTAAATAGCCGGTTCCGTGGCCGACCT
AGGTTACCACCTAGACCTACGGTGTTCAGTGCTTCGCTCGTTACCCGGACCACATGAAACAGCACGACTT
CTTCAAATCTGCTATGCCGGAAGGTTACGTTCAGGAACGTACCATCTCTTTCAAAGACGACGGTACCTAC
AAAACCCGTGCTGAAGTTAAATTCGAAGGTGACACCTAGGTTAACCGTATCGAATAGAAAGGTATCGACT
TCAAAGAAGACGGTAACATCTAGGGTCACAAATAGGAATACAACTTCAACTCTCACAACGTTTACATCAC
CGCTGACAAACAGAAAAACGGTATCAAAGCTAACTTCAAAATCCGTCACAACGTTGAAGACGGTTCTGTT
CAGTAGGCTGACCACTACCAGCAGAACACCCCGATCGGTGACGGTCCGGTTTAGTAGCCGGACAACCACT
ACCTGTCTACCCAGTCTGTTCTGTCTAAAGACCCGAACGAAAAACGTGACCACATGGTTCTGCTGGAATT
CGTTACCGCTGCTGGTATCACCCACGGTATGGACGAACTGTACAAAGATGCATGCCAGTTCTAACATAAC
CCTAATGAGTGAGCTAACTTACATTAATTGCGTTGCGCCTTAATTAACGGCACTCCTCAGCAAATATAAT
GACCCTCTTGATAACCCAAGAGGGCATTTTTTAATGCCCATGGCGTTTACCACAGCTAA
